>Addgene plasmid #236307 | NOL12-P2 | addgene full sequence | sequence record 472271 | Addgene NGS Result
TTGAAATCCTTTTTTTCTGCGCGTAATCTGCTGCTTGCAAACAAAAAAACCACCGCTACCAGCGGTGGTT
TGTTTGCCGGATCAAGAGCTACCAACTCTTTTTCCGAAGGTAACTGGCTTCAGCAGAGCGCAGATACCAA
ATACTGTCCTTCTAGTGTAGCCGTAGTTAGGCCACCACTTCAAGAACTCTGTAGCACCGCCTACATACCT
CGCTCTGCTAATCCTGTTACCAGTGGCTGCTGCCAGTGGCGATAAGTCGTGTCTTACCGGGTTGGACTCA
AGACGATAGTTACCGGATAAGGCGCAGCGGTCGGGCTGAACGGGGGGTTCGTGCACACAGCCCAGCTTGG
AGCGAACGACCTACACCGAACTGAGATACCTACAGCGTGAGCTATGAGAAAGCGCCACGCTTCCCGAAGG
GAGAAAGGCGGACAGGTATCCGGTAAGCGGCAGGGTCGGAACAGGAGAGCGCACGAGGGAGCTTCCAGGG
GGAAACGCCTGGTATCTTTATAGTCCTGTCGGGTTTCGCCACCTCTGACTTGAGCGTCGATTTTTGTGAT
GCTCGTCAGGGGGGCGGAGCCTATGGAAAAACGCCAGCAACGCGGCCTTTTTACGGTTCCTGGCCTTTTG
CTGGCCTTTTGCTCACATGTTCTTTCCTGCGTTATCCCCTGATTCTGTGGATAACCGTATTACCGCCTTT
GAGTGAGCTGATACCGGTTGGGCGTCGCTTGGTCGGTCATTTCGAATTACCAATGCTTAATCAGTGAGGC
ACCTATCTCAGCGATCTGTCTATTTCGTTCATCCATAGTTGCCTGACTCCCCGTCGTGTAGATAACTACG
ATACGGGAGGGCTTACCATCTGGCCCCAGTGCTGCAATGATACCGCGAGACCCACGCTCACCGGCTCCAG
ATTTATCAGCAATAAACCAGCCAGCCGGAAGGGCCGAGCGCAGAAGTGGTCCTGCAACTTTATCCGCCTC
CATCCAGTCTATTAATTGTTGCCGGGAAGCTAGAGTAAGTAGTTCGCCAGTTAATAGTTTGCGCAACGTT
GTTGCCATTGCTACAGGCATCGTGGTGTCACGCTCGTCGTTTGGTATGGCTTCATTCAGCTCCGGTTCCC
AACGATCAAGGCGAGTTACATGATCCCCCATGTTGTGCAAAAAAGCGGTTAGCTCCTTCGGTCCTCCGAT
AGTTGTCAGAAGTAAGTTGGCCGCAGTGTTATCACTCATGGTTATGGCAGCACTGCATAATTCTCTTACT
GTCATGCCATCCGTAAGATGCTTTTCTGTGACTGGTGAGTACTCAACCAAGTCATTCTGAGAATAGTGTA
TGCGGCGACCGAGTTGCTCTTGCCCGGCGTCAATACGGGATAATACCGCGCCACATAGCAGAACTTTGAA
AGTGCTCATCATTGGAAAACGTTCTTCGGGGCGAAAACTCTCAAGGATCTTACCGCTGTTGAGATCCAGT
TCGATGTAACCCACTCGTGCACCCAACTGATCTTCAGCATCTTTTACTTTCACCAGCGTTTCTGGGTGAG
CAAAAACAGGAAGGCAAAATGCCGCAAAAAAGGGAATAAGGGCGACACGGAAATGTTGAATACTCATACT
CTTCCTTTTTCAATATTATTGAAGCATTTATCAGGGTTATTGTCTCATGAGCGGATACATATTTGAATGT
ATTTAGAAAAATAAACAAATAGGGGTTCCGCGCACATTTCCCCGAAAAGTGCCACCTGACGTCTAAGAAA
CCATTACGTAGAAAGCCAGTCCGCAGAAACGGTGCTGACCCCGGATGAATGTCAGCTACTGGGCTATCTG
GACAAGGGAAAACGCAAGCGCAAAGAGGATCCTTATCGCTATCGATTCACACAAAAAACCAACACACAGA
TGTAATGAAAATAAAGATATTTTATTGCGGCCATCGTGATGGCAGGTTGGGCGTCGCTTGGTCGGTCATT
TCGAACCCCAGAGTCCCGCTCAGAAGAACTCGTCAAGAAGGCGATAGAAGGCGATGCGCTGCGAATCGGG
AGCGGCGATACCGTAAAGCACGAGGAAGCGGTCAGCCCATTCGCCGCCAAGCTCTTCAGCAATATCACGG
GTAGCCAACGCTATGTCCTGATAGCGGTCCGCCACACCCAGCCGGCCACAGTCGATGAATCCAGAAAAGC
GGCCATTTTCCACCATGATATTCGGCAAGCAGGCATCGCCATGGGTCACGACGAGATCCTCGCCGTCGGG
CATGCGCGCCTTGAGCCTGGCGAACAGTTCGGCTGGCGCGAGCCCCTGATGCTCTTCGTCCAGATCATCC
TGATCGACAAGACCGGCTTCCATCCGAGTACGTGCTCGCTCGATGCGATGTTTCGCTTGGTGGTCGAATG
GGCAGGTAGCCGGATCAAGCGTATGCAGCCGCCGCATTGCATCAGCCATGATGGATACTTTCTCGGCAGG
AGCAAGGTGAGATGACAGGAGATCCTGCCCCGGCACTTCGCCCAATAGCAGCCAGTCCCTTCCCGCTTCA
GTGACAACGTCGAGCACAGCTGCGCAAGGAACGCCCGTCGTGGCCAGCCACGATAGCCGCGCTGCCTCGT
CCTGCAGTTCATTCAGGGCACCGGACAGGTCGGTCTTGACAAAAAGAACCGGGCGCCCCTGCGCTGACAG
CCGGAACACGGCGGCATCAGAGCAGCCGATTGTCTGTTGTGCCCAGTCATAGCCGAATAGCCTCTCCACC
CAAGCGGCCGGAGAACCTGCGTGCAATCCATCTTGTTCAATCCCTCCGGAGCCTCCGCCACCTGATCCGC
CACCTCCGCTCCCACCACCGGTCTGCTCGTTCTTCAGCACGCGCTCCACGAAGCTCTTGATGTACTTACC
CATTTCATCTGGAGCGTCCTCCTGGCTGAAGTGGAGGCCCTTCACCTTCACGAACTCGGTGTTAGGGAAC
TTCTTAGCTCCCTCGACAATAGCGTTGGAAAAGAACCCAGGGTCGGACTCGATGAACATCTTAGGCAGAT
CGTCGCTGGCCCGAAGGTAGGCGTTGTAGTTGCGGACAATCTGGACGACGTCGGGCTTGCCTCCCTTAAC
GAGAGGGATCTCGCGAGGCCAGGAGAGGGTAGGCCGTCTAACCTCGCCCTTCTCCTTGAATGGCTCCAGG
TAGGCAGCGAACTCCTCAGGCTCCAGTTTCCGCATGATCTTGCTTGGGAGCATGGTCTCGACGAAGAAGT
TATTCTCAAGCACCATTTTCTCGCCCTCTTCGCTCTTGATCAGGGCGATATCCTCCTCGATGTCAGGCCA
CTCGTCCCAGGACTCGATCACGTCCACGACACTCTCAGCATGGACGATGGCCTTGATCTTGTCTTGGTGC
TCGTAGGAGTAGTGAAAGGCCAGACAAGCCCCCCAGTCGTGGCCCACAAAGATGATTTTCTTTGGAAGGT
TCAGCAGCTCGAACCAAGCGGTGAGGTACTTGTAGTGATCCAGGAGGCGATATGAGCCATTCCCGCTCTT
GCCGGACTTACCCATTCCGATCAGATCAGGGATGATGCATCTAGCCACGGGCTCGATGTGAGGCACGACG
TGCCTCCACAGGTAGCTGGAGGCAGCGTTACCATGCAGAAAAATCACGGCGTTCTCGGCGTGCTTCTCGG
AATCATAGTAGTTGATGAAGGAGTCCAGCACGTTCATTTGCTTGCAGCGAGCCCACCACTGAGGCCCAGT
GATCATGCGTTTGCGTTGCTCGGGGTCGTACACCTTGGAAGCCATGGTGGCTCCAGCCTTTGGTTCGAGA
CTGTTGTGTCAGAAGAATCAAGCTTTTTGCAAAAGCCTAGGCCTCCAAAAAAGCCTCCTCACTACTTCTG
GAATAGCTCAGAGGCCGAGGCGGCCTCGGCCTCTGCATAAATAAAAAAAATTAGTCAGCCATGGGGCGGA
GAATGGGCGGAACTGGGCGGAGTTAGGGGCGGGATGGGCGGAGTTAGGGGCGGGACTATGGTTGCTGACT
AATTGAGATGCATGCTTTGCATACTTCTGCCTGCTGGGGAGCCTGGGGACTTTCCACACCTGGTTGCTGA
CTAATTGAGATGCATGCTTTGCATACTTCTGCCTGCTGGGGAGCCTGGGGACTTTCCACACCCTAACTGA
CACACATTCCACAGCTGGTTCTTTCCGCCTCAGAAGGTACCTAACCAAGTTCCTCTTTCAGAGGTTATTT
CAGGCCATGGTGCTGCGCAGATCCGCGTATGCGGTGTGAAATACCGCACAGATGCGTAAGGAGAAAATAC
CGCATCAGGAAATTGTAAGCGTTAATATTTTGTTAAAATTCGATTTTACCACATTTGTAGAGGTTTTACT
TGCTTAAAAAAACCTCCCACATCTCCCCCTGAACCTGAAACATAAAATGAATGCAATTGTTGTTGTTAAC
TTGTTTATTGCAGCTTATAATGGTTACAAATAAAGCAATAGCATCACAAATTTCACAAATAAAGCATTTT
TTTCACTGCATTCTAGTTGTGGTTTGTCCAAACTCATCAATGTATCTTATCATGTCTGCTCGAAGCGGCC
GCCCCAAGGGGTTATGCTAGTTATTGCTCAGCGGTGGCAGCAGCCAACTCAGCTTCCTTTCGGGCTTTGT
TAGCAGCCGGATCAGCTTGCATGCCTGCAGGTCGACTGAGTGGCTGAGAATTTAATACTGGTAAACACTA
TAAATTGTAAATGTAAGTTGTAAATGACCTTGTCACTGGAGAGGGGAGAAGGAACTGGAGTCAGACGTCC
CAGCAGAAACAGCAGCGGCAACATGCGGTAGGCACACCTAGGTGCAGGCTGGGCTACAGGGACAGCCAAG
CTGAGCAAGGACAGGTCCCCGCAGCCTAGACTGGGGCACCGCTTCGTTCTCGGTCACTCGAGGCTAGCGA
GCTCGTTTAAACAACTAGAATTACACGGCGATCTTGCCGCCCTTCTTGGCCTTAATGAGAATCTCGCGGA
TCTTGCGGGCGTCCAACTTGCCGGTCAGTCCTTTAGGCACCTCGTCCACGAACACAACACCACCGCGCAG
CTTCTTGGCGGTTGTAACCTGGCTGGCCACATAGTCCACGATCTCCTTCTCGGTCATGGTTTTACCGTGT
TCCAGCACGACGACTGCGGCGGGCAGCTCGCCGGCATCGTCGTCGGGCAGGCCGGCGACCCCGGCGTCGA
AGATGTTGGGGTGTTGCAGCAGGATGCTCTCCAGTTCGGCTGGGGCTACCTGGTAGCCCTTGTATTTGAT
CAGGCTCTTCAGCCGGTCCACGATGAAGAAGTGCTCGTCCTCGTCCCAGTAGGCGATGTCGCCGCTGTGC
AGCCAGCCGTCCTTGTCGATGAGAGCGTTTGTAGCCTCGGGGTTGTTAACGTAGCCGCTCATGATCATGG
GGCCACGGACGCACAGCTCGCCGCGCTGGTTCACACCCAGTGTCTTACCGGTGTCCAAGTCCACCACCTT
AGCCTCGAAGAAGGGCACCACCTTGCCTACTGCGCCAGGCTTGTCGTCCCCTTCGGGGGTGATCAGAATG
GCGCTGGTTGTTTCTGTCAGGCCGTAGCCCTGGCGGATGCCTGGTAGGTGGAAGCGTTTGGCCACGGCCT
CACCTACCTCCTTGCTGAGCGGCGCCCCGCCGCTGGCGATCTCGTGCAAGTTGCTTAGGTCGTACTTGTC
GATGAGAGTGCTCTTAGCGAAGAAGCTAAATAGTGTGGGCACCAGCAGGGCAGATTGAATCTTATAGTCT
TGCAAGCTGCGCAAGAATAGCTCCTCCTCGAAGCGGTACATGAGCACGACCCGAAAGCCGCAGATCAAGT
AGCCCAGCGTGGTGAACATGCCGAAGCCGTGGTGAAATGGCACCACGCTGAGGATAGCGGTGTCGGGGAT
GATCTGGTTGCCGAAGATGGGGTCGCGGGCATGACTGAATCGGACACAAGCGGTGCGGTGCGGTAGGGCT
ACGCCCTTGGGCAATCCGGTACTGCCACTACTGTTCATGATCAGGGCGATGGTTTTGTCCCGGTCGAAGC
TCTCGGGCACGAAGTCGTACTCGTTGAAGCCGGGTGGCAAATGGGAAGTCACGAAGGTGTACATGCTTTG
GAAGCCCTGGTAGTCGGTCTTGCTATCCATGATGATGATCTTTTGTATGATCGGTAGCTTCTTTTGCACG
TTGAGGATCTTTTGCAGCCCTTTCTTGCTCACGAATACGACGGTGGGCTGGCTGATGCCCATGCTGTTCA
GCAGCTCGCGCTCGTTGTAGATGTCGTTAGCTGGGGCCACAGCCACACCGATGAACAGGGCACCCAACAC
GGGCATGAAGAACTGCAAGCTATTCTCGCTGCACACCACGATCCGATGGTTTGTATTCAGCCCATAGCGC
TTCATAGCTTCTGCCAGCCGAACGCTCATCTCGAAGTACTCGGCGTAGGTAATGTCCACCTCGATATGTG
CGTCGGTAAAGGCGATGGTGCCGGGCACCAGGGCGTAGCGCTTCATGGCTTTGTGCAGCTGCTCGCCGGC
GGTCCCGTCTTCGAGTGGGTAGAATGGCGCTGGGCCCTTCTTAATGTTTTTGGCATCTTCCATGGTGGCT
TTACCAACAGTACCGGATTGCCAAGCTTGGGCTGCAGGTCGAAAGGCCCGGAGATGAGGAAGAGGAGAAC
AGCGCGGCAGACGTGCGCTTTTGAAGCGTGCAGAATGCCGGGCCTCCGGAGGACCTTCGGGCGCCCGCCC
CGCCCCTGAGCCCGCCCCTGAGCCCGCCCCCGGACCCACCCCTTCCCAGCCTCTGAGCCCAGAAAGCGAA
GGAGCAAAGCTGCTATTGGCCGCTGCCCCAAAGGCCTACCCGCTTCCATTGCTCAGCGGTGCTGTCCATC
TGCACGAGACTAGTGAGACGTGCTACTTCCATTTGTCACGTCCTGCACGACGCGAGCTGCGGGGCGGGGG
GGAACTTCCTGACTAGGGGAGGAGTAGAAGGTGGCGCGAAGGGGCCACCAAAGAACGGAGCCGGTTGGCG
CCTACCGGTGGATGTGGAATGTGTGCGAGGCCAGAGGCCACTTGTGTAGCGCCAAGTGCCCAGCGGGGCT
GCTAAAGCGCATGCTCCAGACTGCCTTGGGAAAAGCGCCTCCCCTACCCGGTAGATCTCGATCCTCTACG
CCGGACGCATCGTGGCCGGAGTACTGCGGTTTATCTCGATGGCTACGAGGGCAGACAGTAAGTGGATTTA
CCATAATCCCTTAATTGTACGCACCGCTAAAACGCGTTCAGCGCGATCACGGCAGCAGACAGGTAAAAAT
GGCAACAAACCACCCGAAAAACTGCCGCAATCGCGCCTGATAAATTTTAACCGTATGAATACCTATGCAA
CCAGAGGGTACAGGCCACATTACCCCCACTTAATCCACTGAAGCTGCCATTTTTCATGGTTTCACCATCC
CAGCGAAGGGCCATCCAGCGTGCGTTCCTGTATTTCCGGACTATAAAAGGATCTAGGTGAAGATCCTTTT
TGATAATCTCATGACCAAAATCCCTTAACGTGAGTTTTCGTTCCACTGAGCGTCAGACCCCGTAGAAAAG
ATCAAAGGATCTTC
Features (pLannotate 1.2.2; 18 found; start..end, strand, type, name):
      1..589     +  rep_origin     ori: high-copy-number ColE1/pMB1/pBR322/pUC origin of replication
    747..1607    -  CDS            AmpR: β-lactamase; bla; confers resistance to ampicillin, carbenicillin, and related antibiotics
   1608..1712    -  promoter       AmpR promoter: bla
   1755..1847    +  CDS            tnpA (fragment): TN5P_ECOLX - Also known as tnp. Experimental evidence at protein level: Swiss-Prot protein existence level 1. Mediates transposition of transposon Tn5 by a 'cut and paste' mechanism. First, the monomeric transposase binds the 19 bp inverted DNA repeats flanking the transposon. Then, dimerization of the DNA- bound transposase creates a synaptic DNA complex. After nicking of the first DNA strand, excision of the transposon proceeds through a series of intermediates. The transposase then mediates the insertion of the transposon at a new site by strand transfer. The activity of the wild- type tran
   1868..1916    -  polyA_signal   poly(A) signal: synthetic polyadenylation signal
   1980..2772    -  CDS            NeoR/KanR (fragment): aminoglycoside phosphotransferase from Tn5; aph(3')-II (or nptII); confers resistance to neomycin, kanamycin, and G418 (Geneticin®)
   2823..3755    -  CDS            hRluc: Renilla luciferase human codon-optimized
   3806..4163    -  promoter       SV40 promoter: SV40 enhancer and early promoter
   4228..4279    +  misc_feature   bom (fragment): basis of mobility region from pBR322
   4280..4312    -  rep_origin     M13 ori (fragment): M13 bacteriophage origin of replication; arrow indicates direction of (+) strand synthesis
   4317..4385    +  CDS            large T antigen (fragment): large T antigen from SV40 (simian virus 40)
   4408..4529    +  polyA_signal   SV40 poly(A) signal: SV40 polyadenylation signal
   4551..4570    -  terminator     T7 terminator (fragment): transcription terminator for bacteriophage T7 RNA polymerase
   4578..4627    -  CDS            SET1 (fragment): solubility-enhancement tag derived from T7 phage gene 10B
   4634..4657    -  misc_feature   MCS (fragment): pUC18/19 multiple cloning site
   4921..6573    -  CDS            luciferase: firefly luciferase synthetic luc2 version of the luciferase gene
   6620..7119    -  promoter       PGK promoter: mouse phosphoglycerate kinase 1 promoter
   7176..7459    -  misc_feature   cer region: ColE1-derived recombination site that helps to maintain plasmids as monomers
