[The description below was written by a language model from this plasmid's Addgene catalogue record and pLannotate feature annotations shown in this document.]
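Description:
NOL12-P2 is a mammalian dual-luciferase reporter plasmid built on the pmirGLO Dual-Luciferase miRNA Target Expression Vector, carrying a 3' UTR from the human NOL12 gene inserted by Gibson cloning. It is propagated in E. coli from a high-copy ColE1/pUC-type origin with ampicillin selection through the β-lactamase gene and its native promoter. A ColE1-derived cer site, which helps keep plasmids monomeric, is also annotated.

The primary reporter is the synthetic firefly luciferase luc2, driven by the PGK promoter. The feature table does not annotate the NOL12 sequence itself. There is, however, an unannotated stretch of roughly 260 nt between the end of the luc2 coding region and the remnant of the multiple cloning site, which is where a 3' UTR insert would be expected in this backbone. The exact boundaries and length of the insert are not stated in the record. In this position, the inserted UTR becomes part of the firefly luciferase transcript, so its effects on mRNA stability or translation appear as changes in firefly signal. A second cassette provides an internal normalisation control: the SV40 enhancer/early promoter drives human codon-optimized Renilla luciferase followed by a neomycin/kanamycin phosphotransferase sequence and a synthetic poly(A) signal. The latter could in principle allow G418 selection in mammalian cells. Several short annotated fragments (tnpA, large T antigen, M13 ori, bom, T7 terminator, SET1) are most likely incidental partial matches rather than functional parts.

The stated purpose is to study how the NOL12-P2 3' UTR regulates gene function. The associated work concerns alternative polyadenylation in human urothelial differentiation, so "P2" may denote a particular polyadenylation-site isoform, though the record does not define it.
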