Addgene plasmid #236307: NOL12-P2
Purpose: Study the role and mechanism of the NOL12-P2 3' UTR in regulating gene function.
Depositing lab: Angela Ting. Depositing organization: University of Texas MD Anderson Cancer Center. Publication: Differentiation in the human urothelia is defined by distinct alternative polyadenylation. Le NB, Sona S, Santo B, Zhang Y, Ou R, Schweickart RA, Kochat V, Padron WI, Rai K, Lee SH, Yi JM, Wessely O, Lee BH, Ting AH. Cell Rep. 2026 Jan 13;45(1):116839. doi: 10.1016/j.celrep.2025.116839. PubMed 41533515.
Backbone
  Vector backbone: pmirGLO Dual-Luciferase miRNA Target Expression Vector
  Vector type: Mammalian Expression
Growth in bacteria
  Bacterial resistance: Ampicillin, 100 μg/mL
  Growth temperature: 37°C
  Growth strain: DH5alpha
  Copy number: High Copy
Gene/Insert
  Gene/Insert name: NOL12-P2 3'UTR
  Species: H. sapiens (human)
  Entrez Gene: NOL12 (a.k.a. Nop25, dJ37E16.7)
  Cloning method: Gibson Cloning
Terms and licenses: Academic/Nonprofit Terms; Industry Terms: Not Available to Industry
How to cite: NOL12-P2 was a gift from Angela Ting (Addgene plasmid # 236307 ; http://n2t.net/addgene:236307 ; RRID:Addgene_236307)
